Addgene plasmid #64598: pcDNA3-Ii31
Purpose: Expression of invariant chain as model antigen for study of MHC class II presentation
Depositing lab: Sandra Diebold & Martin Zenke. Depositing organization: Max-Delbrueck-Centrum fuer Molekulare Medizin (MDC). Publication: MHC class II presentation of endogenously expressed antigens by transfected dendritic cells. Diebold SS, Cotten M, Koch N, Zenke M. Gene Ther. 2001 Mar;8(6):487-93. 10.1038/sj.gt.3301433 PubMed 11313828.
Backbone
  Vector backbone: pcDNA3
  Backbone manufacturer: Invitrogen
  Total vector size (bp): 6701
  Vector type: Mammalian Expression
  Selectable markers: Neomycin (select with G418)
Growth in bacteria
  Bacterial resistance: Ampicillin, 100 μg/mL
  Growth temperature: 37°C
  Growth strain: DH5alpha
  Copy number: Unknown
Gene/Insert
  Gene/Insert name: MHC II Invariant Chain
  Promoter: CMV
  Cloning method: Restriction Enzyme; 5′ cloning site EcoRI (not destroyed); 3′ cloning site EcoRI (not destroyed)
  Sequencing primers: 5′ CMV-F; 3′ BGH-rev
Terms and licenses: Academic/Nonprofit Terms; Industry Terms: Not Available to Industry
How to cite: pcDNA3-Ii31 was a gift from Sandra Diebold & Martin Zenke (Addgene plasmid # 64598 ; http://n2t.net/addgene:64598 ; RRID:Addgene_64598)
