[The description below was written by a language model from this plasmid's Addgene catalogue record and pLannotate feature annotations shown in this document.]
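Description:
pcDNA3-Ii31 is a mammalian expression plasmid built on the pcDNA3 backbone, carrying the MHC class II invariant chain (Ii, encoded by Cd74) as its insert. The catalogue entry does not state a species, but the feature annotation matches the coding sequence to mouse Cd74, flagged as a partial match to the reference protein; the "31" in the name may point to the p31 isoform, although the record does not say so. The insert was cloned as an EcoRI fragment with both sites retained. It sits downstream of the human cytomegalovirus immediate early enhancer and promoter and upstream of the bovine growth hormone polyadenylation signal, giving strong constitutive expression in transfected mammalian cells. No epitope tag or reporter is annotated. T7 and SP6 phage promoters flank the cloning region, as is standard for this backbone. Short annotated fragments such as the HIV-1 LTR, ble and lacI matches appear to be incidental similarities or backbone remnants rather than functional parts.

In E. coli the plasmid is propagated through a high-copy ColE1/pUC-type origin and selected with ampicillin via the β-lactamase gene. An f1 origin is also present, allowing single-stranded DNA production. For mammalian cells, a separate cassette consisting of the SV40 early promoter, the neomycin phosphotransferase gene and the SV40 polyadenylation signal permits G418 selection of stable transfectants. The catalogue size of 6701 bp differs slightly from the 6695 nt deposited sequence. The stated purpose is to express invariant chain as a model antigen for studying MHC class II presentation. The associated work concerns presentation of endogenously expressed antigens by transfected dendritic cells.
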