Features (pLannotate 1.2.2; 21 found; start..end, strand, type, name):
     36..80      -  misc_feature   bom (fragment): basis of mobility region from pBR322
    235..614     +  enhancer       CMV enhancer: human cytomegalovirus immediate early enhancer
    615..818     +  promoter       CMV promoter: human cytomegalovirus (CMV) immediate early promoter
    814..847     +  LTR            5' LTR (truncated) (fragment): truncated 5' long terminal repeat (LTR) from HIV-1
    863..881     +  promoter       T7 promoter: promoter for bacteriophage T7 RNA polymerase
    993..1637    +  CDS            Cd74 (fragment): HG2A_MOUSE - Also known as Ii From Mus musculus (Mouse).
   2247..2265    -  promoter       SP6 promoter: promoter for bacteriophage SP6 RNA polymerase
   2291..2515    +  polyA_signal   bGH poly(A) signal: bovine growth hormone polyadenylation signal
   2519..2540    +  promoter       SV40 promoter (fragment): SV40 enhancer and early promoter
   2561..2989    +  rep_origin     f1 ori (sequence partly withheld): f1 bacteriophage origin of replication; arrow indicates direction of (+) strand synthesis
   3003..3333    +  promoter       SV40 promoter: SV40 enhancer and early promoter
   3400..4191    +  CDS            neo: KKA2_KLEPN - Also known as kan, nptII. Experimental evidence at protein level: Swiss-Prot protein existence level 1. Resistance to kanamycin, neomycin, paromomycin, ribostamycin, butirosin and gentamicin B. From Klebsiella pneumoniae.
   4215..4373    +  CDS            ble (fragment): BLE_KLEPN - Experimental evidence at protein level: Swiss-Prot protein existence level 1. Binding protein with a strong affinity to the bleomycin family of antibiotics. Binds to CL990; an antimitotic-antibiotic compound. From Klebsiella pneumoniae.
   4368..4489    +  polyA_signal   SV40 poly(A) signal: SV40 polyadenylation signal
   4562..4578    -  protein_bind   lac operator: The lac repressor binds to the lac operator to inhibit transcription in E. coli. This inhibition can be relieved by adding lactose or isopropyl-β-D-thiogalactopyranoside (IPTG). lac repressor encoded by lacI
   4586..4616    -  promoter       lac promoter: promoter for the E. coli lac operon
   4631..4652    -  protein_bind   CAP binding site: CAP binding activates transcription in the presence of cAMP. E. coli catabolite activator protein
   4665..4757    -  CDS            lacI (fragment): lac repressor; lacI; The lac repressor binds to the lac operator to inhibit transcription in E. coli. This inhibition can be relieved by adding lactose or isopropyl-β-D-thiogalactopyranoside (IPTG).
   4940..5528    -  rep_origin     ori: high-copy-number ColE1/pMB1/pBR322/pUC origin of replication
   5699..6559    -  CDS            AmpR: β-lactamase; bla; confers resistance to ampicillin, carbenicillin, and related antibiotics
   6560..6664    -  promoter       AmpR promoter: bla
>Addgene plasmid #64598 | pcDNA3-Ii31 | depositor full sequence | sequence record 117970 | pcDNA3-Ii31 sequence 6695 bps
GACGGATCGGGAGATCTCCCGATCCCCTATGGTCGACTCTCAGTACAATCTGCTCTGATGCCGCATAGTT
AAGCCAGTATCTGCTCCCTGCTTGTGTGTTGGAGGTCGCTGAGTAGTGCGCGAGCAAAATTTAAGCTACA
ACAAGGCAAGGCTTGACCGACAATTGCATGAAGAATCTGCTTAGGGTTAGGCGTTTTGCGCTGCTTCGCG
ATGTACGGGCCAGATATACGCGTTGACATTGATTATTGACTAGTTATTAATAGTAATCAATTACGGGGTC
ATTAGTTCATAGCCCATATATGGAGTTCCGCGTTACATAACTTACGGTAAATGGCCCGCCTGGCTGACCG
CCCAACGACCCCCGCCCATTGACGTCAATAATGACGTATGTTCCCATAGTAACGCCAATAGGGACTTTCC
ATTGACGTCAATGGGTGGACTATTTACGGTAAACTGCCCACTTGGCAGTACATCAAGTGTATCATATGCC
AAGTACGCCCCCTATTGACGTCAATGACGGTAAATGGCCCGCCTGGCATTATGCCCAGTACATGACCTTA
TGGGACTTTCCTACTTGGCAGTACATCTACGTATTAGTCATCGCTATTACCATGGTGATGCGGTTTTGGC
AGTACATCAATGGGCGTGGATAGCGGTTTGACTCACGGGGATTTCCAAGTCTCCACCCCATTGACGTCAA
TGGGAGTTTGTTTTGGCACCAAAATCAACGGGACTTTCCAAAATGTCGTAACAACTCCGCCCCATTGACG
CAAATGGGCGGTAGGCGTGTACGGTGGGAGGTCTATATAAGCAGAGCTCTCTGGCTAACTAGAGAACCCA
CTGCTTACTGGCTTATCGAAATTAATACGACTCACTATAGGGAGACCCAAGCTTGGTACCGAGCTCGGAT
CCACTAGTAACGGCCGCCAGTGTGCTGGAATTCCCTGCTGCTGCTGCTGCTGCTGCTGTGGGAAAAACTA
GAGATTAGAGCCATGGATGACCAACGCGACCTCATCTCTAACCATGAGCAATTGCCCATACTGGGCAACC
GCCCTAGAGAGCCAGAAAGGTGCAGCCGTGGAGCTCTGTACACCGGTGTTTCTGTCCTGGTGGCTCTGCT
CTTGGCTGGGCAGGCCACTACTGCTTACTTCCTGTACCAGCAACAGGGCCGCCTAGACAAGCTGACCATC
ACCTCCCAGAACCTGCAACTGGAGAGCCTTCGCATGAAGCTTCCGAAATCTGCCAAACCTGTGAGCCAGA
TGCGGATGGCTACTCCCTTGCTGATGCGTCCAATGTCCATGGATAACATGCTCCTTGGGCCTGTGAAGAA
CGTTACCAAGTACGGCAACATGACCCAGGACCATGTGATGCATCTGCTCACGAGGTCTGGACCCCTGGAG
TACCCGCAGCTGAAGGGGACCTTCCCAGAGAATCTGAAGCATCTTAAGAACTCCATGGATGGCGTGAACT
GGAAGATCTTCGAGAGCTGGATGAAGCAGTGGCTCTTGTTTGAGATGAGCAAGAACTCCCTGGAGGAGAA
GAAGCCCACAGAGGCTCCACCTAAAGAGCCACTGGACATGGAAGACCTATCTTCTGGCCTGGGAGTGACC
AGGCAGGAACTGGGTCAAGTCACCCTGTGAAGACAGAGGCCAGCTCTGCACAGCAGCAGCGCCCCCTGCT
CTCCTGTGCCTCAGCCCTTCTTATGTTCCCTGATGTCACACCCCACTTCCCGTCTCCCTGCACCCTGGGG
CTTGAGACTGGTGTCTGTTTCATCGTCCCAGGACACGGCAAATGAAGTCAGAACAGAAGGAGGACGCTGG
AGGGCCTTGCTGGCACCGCATCTAAAGGGAACCCCCATTTCTGACCCATTAGTAGTCTTGAATGTGGGGC
TCTGAGATAAAGGCCCGCAGACAGGGACAAGGGATGCCCTACCCTTAACCTAGGCTGGACACATTTGCTG
CCTTCTCCTCAAGGAAGAAGAACCCAAGCCCCTCCTCCCAGTAACCCCTCCTCACATCCTGCCACCCCCC
CTCAAGCCCCACCCCCTTTCAGGTTCCTTGCTCAGCCAAGCTTGTCAGCAGCCTGTAGGATCATGGTTCA
AGTGACAATAAAGGAAGAAAGTAGAAAAAAAAAAAAAAAAAAAAAAAAAAAAAAAAAAAAAAAAAAAAAA
AAAAAAAAAAAAAAGGGAATTCTGCAGATATCCATCACACTGGCGGCCGCTCGAGCATGCATCTAGAGGG
CCCTATTCTATAGTGTCACCTAAATGCTAGAGCTCGCTGATCAGCCTCGACTGTGCCTTCTAGTTGCCAG
CCATCTGTTGTTTGCCCCTCCCCCGTGCCTTCCTTGACCCTGGAAGGTGCCACTCCCACTGTCCTTTCCT
AATAAAATGAGGAAATTGCATCGCATTGTCTGAGTAGGTGTCATTCTATTCTGGGGGGTGGGGTGGGGCA
GGACAGCAAGGGGGAGGATTGGGAAGACAATAGCAGGCATGCTGGGGATGCGGTGGGCTCTATGGCTTCT
GAGGCGGAAAGAACCAGCTGGGGCTCTAGGGGGTATCCCC
[124 nt withheld, positions 2561-2684]
C
[32 nt withheld, positions 2686-2717]
CA
[57 nt withheld, positions 2720-2776]
A
[49 nt withheld, positions 2778-2826]
CCTTTGACGTTGGAGTCCACGTTCTTT
[37 nt withheld, positions 2854-2890]
ACCCTATCTCGGTCTATTCTTTTGATTTATAAGGGATTTTGGGGATTTCGGCCTATTGGTTAAAAAATGA
GCTGATTTAACAAAAATTTAACGCGAATTAATTCTGTGGAATGTGTGTCAGTTAGGGTGTGGAAAGTCCC
CAGGCTCCCCAGGCAGGCAGAAGTATGCAAAGCATGCATCTCAATTAGTCAGCAACCAGGTGTGGAAAGT
CCCCAGGCTCCCCAGCAGGCAGAAGTATGCAAAGCATGCATCTCAATTAGTCAGCAACCATAGTCCCGCC
CCTAACTCCGCCCATCCCGCCCCTAACTCCGCCCAGTTCCGCCCATTCTCCGCCCCATGGCTGACTAATT
TTTTTTATTTATGCAGAGGCCGAGGCCGCCTCTGCCTCTGAGCTATTCCAGAAGTAGTGAGGAGGCTTTT
TTGGAGGCCTAGGCTTTTGCAAAAAGCTCCCGGGAGCTTGTATATCCATTTTCGGATCTGATCAAGAGAC
AGGATGAGGATCGTTTCGCATGATTGAACAAGATGGATTGCACGCAGGTTCTCCGGCCGCTTGGGTGGAG
AGGCTATTCGGCTATGACTGGGCACAACAGACAATCGGCTGCTCTGATGCCGCCGTGTTCCGGCTGTCAG
CGCAGGGGCGCCCGGTTCTTTTTGTCAAGACCGACCTGTCCGGTGCCCTGAATGAACTGCAGGACGAGGC
AGCGCGGCTATCGTGGCTGGCCACGACGGGCGTTCCTTGCGCAGCTGTGCTCGACGTTGTCACTGAAGCG
GGAAGGGACTGGCTGCTATTGGGCGAAGTGCCGGGGCAGGATCTCCTGTCATCTCACCTTGCTCCTGCCG
AGAAAGTATCCATCATGGCTGATGCAATGCGGCGGCTGCATACGCTTGATCCGGCTACCTGCCCATTCGA
CCACCAAGCGAAACATCGCATCGAGCGAGCACGTACTCGGATGGAAGCCGGTCTTGTCGATCAGGATGAT
CTGGACGAAGAGCATCAGGGGCTCGCGCCAGCCGAACTGTTCGCCAGGCTCAAGGCGCGCATGCCCGACG
GCGAGGATCTCGTCGTGACCCATGGCGATGCCTGCTTGCCGAATATCATGGTGGAAAATGGCCGCTTTTC
TGGATTCATCGACTGTGGCCGGCTGGGTGTGGCGGACCGCTATCAGGACATAGCGTTGGCTACCCGTGAT
ATTGCTGAAGAGCTTGGCGGCGAATGGGCTGACCGCTTCCTCGTGCTTTACGGTATCGCCGCTCCCGATT
CGCAGCGCATCGCCTTCTATCGCCTTCTTGACGAGTTCTTCTGAGCGGGACTCTGGGGTTCGAAATGACC
GACCAAGCGACGCCCAACCTGCCATCACGAGATTTCGATTCCACCGCCGCCTTCTATGAAAGGTTGGGCT
TCGGAATCGTTTTCCGGGACGCCGGCTGGATGATCCTCCAGCGCGGGGATCTCATGCTGGAGTTCTTCGC
CCACCCCAACTTGTTTATTGCAGCTTATAATGGTTACAAATAAAGCAATAGCATCACAAATTTCACAAAT
AAAGCATTTTTTTCACTGCATTCTAGTTGTGGTTTGTCCAAACTCATCAATGTATCTTATCATGTCTGTA
TACCGTCGACCTCTAGCTAGAGCTTGGCGTAATCATGGTCATAGCTGTTTCCTGTGTGAAATTGTTATCC
GCTCACAATTCCACACAACATACGAGCCGGAAGCATAAAGTGTAAAGCCTGGGGTGCCTAATGAGTGAGC
TAACTCACATTAATTGCGTTGCGCTCACTGCCCGCTTTCCAGTCGGGAAACCTGTCGTGCCAGCTGCATT
AATGAATCGGCCAACGCGCGGGGAGAGGCGGTTTGCGTATTGGGCGCTCTTCCGCTTCCTCGCTCACTGA
CTCGCTGCGCTCGGTCGTTCGGCTGCGGCGAGCGGTATCAGCTCACTCAAAGGCGGTAATACGGTTATCC
ACAGAATCAGGGGATAACGCAGGAAAGAACATGTGAGCAAAAGGCCAGCAAAAGGCCAGGAACCGTAAAA
AGGCCGCGTTGCTGGCGTTTTTCCATAGGCTCCGCCCCCCTGACGAGCATCACAAAAATCGACGCTCAAG
TCAGAGGTGGCGAAACCCGACAGGACTATAAAGATACCAGGCGTTTCCCCCTGGAAGCTCCCTCGTGCGC
TCTCCTGTTCCGACCCTGCCGCTTACCGGATACCTGTCCGCCTTTCTCCCTTCGGGAAGCGTGGCGCTTT
CTCAATGCTCACGCTGTAGGTATCTCAGTTCGGTGTAGGTCGTTCGCTCCAAGCTGGGCTGTGTGCACGA
ACCCCCCGTTCAGCCCGACCGCTGCGCCTTATCCGGTAACTATCGTCTTGAGTCCAACCCGGTAAGACAC
GACTTATCGCCACTGGCAGCAGCCACTGGTAACAGGATTAGCAGAGCGAGGTATGTAGGCGGTGCTACAG
AGTTCTTGAAGTGGTGGCCTAACTACGGCTACACTAGAAGGACAGTATTTGGTATCTGCGCTCTGCTGAA
GCCAGTTACCTTCGGAAAAAGAGTTGGTAGCTCTTGATCCGGCAAACAAACCACCGCTGGTAGCGGTGGT
TTTTTTGTTTGCAAGCAGCAGATTACGCGCAGAAAAAAAGGATCTCAAGAAGATCCTTTGATCTTTTCTA
CGGGGTCTGACGCTCAGTGGAACGAAAACTCACGTTAAGGGATTTTGGTCATGAGATTATCAAAAAGGAT
CTTCACCTAGATCCTTTTAAATTAAAAATGAAGTTTTAAATCAATCTAAAGTATATATGAGTAAACTTGG
TCTGACAGTTACCAATGCTTAATCAGTGAGGCACCTATCTCAGCGATCTGTCTATTTCGTTCATCCATAG
TTGCCTGACTCCCCGTCGTGTAGATAACTACGATACGGGAGGGCTTACCATCTGGCCCCAGTGCTGCAAT
GATACCGCGAGACCCACGCTCACCGGCTCCAGATTTATCAGCAATAAACCAGCCAGCCGGAAGGGCCGAG
CGCAGAAGTGGTCCTGCAACTTTATCCGCCTCCATCCAGTCTATTAATTGTTGCCGGGAAGCTAGAGTAA
GTAGTTCGCCAGTTAATAGTTTGCGCAACGTTGTTGCCATTGCTACAGGCATCGTGGTGTCACGCTCGTC
GTTTGGTATGGCTTCATTCAGCTCCGGTTCCCAACGATCAAGGCGAGTTACATGATCCCCCATGTTGTGC
AAAAAAGCGGTTAGCTCCTTCGGTCCTCCGATCGTTGTCAGAAGTAAGTTGGCCGCAGTGTTATCACTCA
TGGTTATGGCAGCACTGCATAATTCTCTTACTGTCATGCCATCCGTAAGATGCTTTTCTGTGACTGGTGA
GTACTCAACCAAGTCATTCTGAGAATAGTGTATGCGGCGACCGAGTTGCTCTTGCCCGGCGTCAATACGG
GATAATACCGCGCCACATAGCAGAACTTTAAAAGTGCTCATCATTGGAAAACGTTCTTCGGGGCGAAAAC
TCTCAAGGATCTTACCGCTGTTGAGATCCAGTTCGATGTAACCCACTCGTGCACCCAACTGATCTTCAGC
ATCTTTTACTTTCACCAGCGTTTCTGGGTGAGCAAAAACAGGAAGGCAAAATGCCGCAAAAAAGGGAATA
AGGGCGACACGGAAATGTTGAATACTCATACTCTTCCTTTTTCAATATTATTGAAGCATTTATCAGGGTT
ATTGTCTCATGAGCGGATACATATTTGAATGTATTTAGAAAAATAAACAAATAGGGGTTCCGCGCACATT
TCCCCGAAAAGTGCCACCTGACGTC
