>Addgene plasmid #64598 | pcDNA3-Ii31 | addgene partial sequence | sequence record 113833 | CMV-F 5'-CGCAAATGGGCGGTAGGCGTG-3'
CTCTCTGGCTAACTAGAGAACCCACTGCTTACTGGCTTATCGAAATTAATACGACTCACTATAGGGAGAC
CCAAGCTTGGTACCGAGCTCGGATCCACTAGTAACGGCCGCCAGTGTGCTGGAATTCCCTGCTGCTGCTG
CTGCTGCTGCTGTGGGAAAAACTAGAGATTAGAGCCATGGATGACCAACGCGACCTCATCTCTAACCATG
AGCAATTGCCCATACTGGGCAACCGCCCTAGAGAGCCAGAAAGGTGCAGCCGTGGAGCTCTGTACACCGG
TGTTTCTGTCCTGGTGGCTCTGCTCTTGGCTGGGCAGGCCACTACTGCTTACTTCCTGTACCAGCAACAG
GGCCGCCTAGACAAGCTGACCATCACCTCCCAGAACCTGCAACTGGAGAGCCTTCGCATGAAGCTTCCGA
AATCTGCCAAACCTGTGAGCCAGATGCGGATGGCTACTCCCTTGCTGATGCGTCCAATGTCCATGGATAA
CATGCTCCTTGGGCCTGTGAAGAACGTTACCAAGTACGGCAACATGACCCAGGACCATGTGATGCATCTG
CTCACGAGGTCTGGACCCCTGGAGTACCCGCAGCTGAAGGGGACCTTCCCAGAGAATCTGAAGCATCTTA
AGAACTCCATGGATGGCGTGAACTGGAAGATCTTCGAGAGCTGGATGAAGCAGTGGCTCTTGTTTGAGAT
GAGCAAGAACTCCCTGGAGGAGAAGAAGCCCACAGAGGCTCCACCTAAAGAGCCACTGGACATGGAAGAC
CTATCTTCT
